Addgene plasmid #14048: pCMV5 HA TGIF
Depositing lab: Joan Massague. Depositing organization: Memorial Sloan-Kettering Cancer Center. Publication: Multiple modes of repression by the Smad transcriptional corepressor TGIF. Wotton D, Lo RS, Swaby LA, Massague J. J Biol Chem. 1999 Dec 24. 274(52):37105-10. 10.1074/jbc.274.52.37105 PubMed 10601270.
Backbone
  Vector backbone: pCMV5
  Backbone size w/o insert (bp): 4700
  Vector type: Mammalian Expression
Growth in bacteria
  Bacterial resistance: Ampicillin, 100 μg/mL
  Growth temperature: 37°C
  Growth strain: DH5alpha
  Copy number: High Copy
Gene/Insert
  Gene/Insert name: TGIF
  Species: H. sapiens (human)
  Insert size (bp): 900
  Mutation: amino acids 2-272
  Entrez Gene: TGIF1 (a.k.a. HPE4, TGIF)
  Tag / fusion protein: 2xHA (N terminal on insert)
  Cloning method: Restriction Enzyme; 5′ cloning site EcoRI (not destroyed); 3′ cloning site BamHI (not destroyed)
  Sequencing primers: 5′ CMV Forward
Terms and licenses: Academic/Nonprofit Terms; Industry Terms: Not Available to Industry
Depositor comments: See article and author's map for more information.
How to cite: pCMV5 HA TGIF was a gift from Joan Massague (Addgene plasmid # 14048 ; http://n2t.net/addgene:14048 ; RRID:Addgene_14048)
