[The description below was written by a language model from this plasmid's Addgene catalogue record.]
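Description:
pCMV5 HA TGIF is a mammalian expression plasmid built on the pCMV5 backbone (about 4.7 kb without insert). It is maintained in E. coli as a high-copy plasmid under ampicillin selection. The record lists no mammalian selection marker, so the construct is best suited to transient transfection. No feature table is provided, and the promoter is not explicitly stated. However, the pCMV5 backbone name and the use of a CMV forward sequencing primer indicate that the insert is driven by the cytomegalovirus immediate-early promoter, which gives strong constitutive expression in many mammalian cell lines.

The insert is an approximately 900 bp fragment of human TGIF (TGIF1, also known as HPE4) encoding amino acids 2–272. It was cloned between EcoRI and BamHI sites, both of which remain intact, so the insert can be excised or subcloned. The native initiator methionine is omitted because a double haemagglutinin (2xHA) epitope tag is fused to the N terminus of the protein. The tag allows detection by western blot or immunofluorescence and recovery by immunoprecipitation with anti-HA antibodies.

TGIF is a homeodomain protein that acts as a transcriptional corepressor of Smad proteins in the TGF-β signalling pathway. The associated publication concerns the multiple modes by which it represses transcription. The plasmid is therefore suited to overexpressing tagged TGIF in cultured mammalian cells, for example in reporter assays of Smad-dependent transcription or in co-immunoprecipitation studies of its interaction partners. The record refers readers to the article and the depositor's map for further construct details.
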