>Addgene plasmid #14048 | pCMV5 HA TGIF | addgene partial sequence | sequence record 21502 | 14048 with CMV-F
AGCTCGTTTAGTGAACCGTCAGAATTGCAGTGACCATGGATTATCCGTATGATGTTCCTGATTATGCATA
CCCCTACGACGTGCCAGACTACGCGGAATTCATGAAAGGCAAGAAAGGTATTGTTGCAGCATCTGGCAGT
GAGACTGAGGATGAGGACAGCATGGACATTCCCTTGGACCTTTCTTCATCCGCTGGCTCAGGCAAGAGAA
GGAGAAGGGGCAACCTACCCAAGGAGTCTGTGCAGATTCTTCGGGATTGGCTGTATGAGCACCGTTACAA
TGCCTATCCTTCAGAGCAAGAAAAAGCGTTGCTGTCCCAGCAAACACACCTGTCTACGCTACAGGTCTGT
AACTGGTTCATCAACGCCCGCCGCAGGCTCCTCCCTGACATGCTGAGAAAGGATGGCAAAGATCCAAATC
AGTTCACAATTTCCCGCCGTGGGGCCAAGATTTCTGAAACGAGCTCTGTGGAGTCCGTGATGGGCATCAA
AAACTTCATGCCAGCTCTAGAGGAGACCCCGTTTCATTCCTGTACAGCTGGGCCAAACCCAACCCTAGGG
AGGCCACTGTCTCCTAAGCCGTCATCCCCGGGATCAGTTTTGGCTCGTCCATCAGTGATCTGCCATACCA
CTGTGACTGCATTGAAAGATGTCCCTTTCTCTCTCTGCCAGTCGGTCGGTGTGGGACAAAACACAGATAT
ACAGCAGATAN
